>Addgene plasmid #29433 | pLKO human shRNA 2 c-MAF | addgene partial sequence | sequence record 34822 | 29433 with LKO-5
TCTTGTGGAAGGACGAAACACCGGACCTGGAAGACTACTACTGGACTCGAGTCCAGTAGTAGTCTTCCAG
GTTTTTTAATTCTCGACCTCGAGACAAATGGCAGTATTCATCCACAATTTTAAAAGAAAAGGGGGGATTG
GGGGGTACAGTGCAGGGGAAAGAATAGTAGACATAATAGCAACAGACATACAAACTAAAGAATTACAAAA
ACAAATTACAAAAATTCAAAATTTTCGGGTTTATTACAGGGACAGCAGAGATCCACTTTGGCCGCGGCTC
GAGGGGGTTGGGGTTGCGCCTTTTCCAAGGCAGCCCTGGGTTTGCGCAGGGACGCGGCTGCTCTGGGCGT
GGTTCCGGGAAACGCAGCGGCGCCGACCCTGGGTCTCGCACATTCTTCACGTCCGTTCGCAGCGTCACCC
GGATCTTCGCCGCTACCCTTGTGGGCCCCCCGGCGACGCTTCCTGCTCCGCCCCTAAGTCGGGAAGGTTC
CTTGCGGTTCGCGGCGTGCCGGACGTGACAAACGGAAGCCGCACGTCTCACTAGTACCCTCGCAGACGGA
CAGCGCCAGGGAGCAATGGCAGCGCGCCGACCGCGATGGGCTGTGGCCAATAGCGGCTGCTCAGCAGGGC
GCGCCGAGAGCAGCGGCCGGGAAGGGGCGGTGCGGGAGGCGGGGTGTGGGGCGGTAGTGTGGGCCCTGTT
CCTGCCCGCGCGGTGTTCCGCATTCTGCAAGCCTCCGGAGCGCACGTCGGCAGTCGGCTCCCTCGTTGAC
CGAATCACCGACCTCTCTCCCCAGGGGGATCCACCGGAGCTTACCATGACCGAGTACAAGCCCACGGTGC
GCCTCGCCACCCGCGACGACGTCCCCAAGGGCCGTAACGCAACCCTCGCCGCCGCG
