[The description below was written by a language model from this plasmid's Addgene catalogue record.]
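Description:
pLKO human shRNA 2 c-MAF is a lentiviral RNAi plasmid built on the pLKO.1 backbone (about 7 kb without insert) and designed to knock down the human transcription factor MAF (c-MAF) in mammalian cells. It is propagated in E. coli under ampicillin selection. A recombination-deficient strain such as Stbl3 is recommended, as is usual for lentiviral plasmids whose repeated LTR sequences can be unstable. Transduced or transfected mammalian cells are selected with puromycin.

The payload is a short hairpin cassette of roughly 60 bp, cloned as an annealed oligonucleotide between the AgeI and EcoRI sites of pLKO.1. It is the second of a set of c-MAF hairpins and corresponds to a clone from the TRC shRNA collection targeting the human MAF mRNA. The oligo has the usual pLKO.1 layout: a sense target sequence, a short loop, the antisense sequence and a run of thymidines that acts as a Pol III terminator. The transcript folds into a hairpin that the cellular RNAi machinery processes into an siRNA against MAF. The record does not list the promoter or other backbone features and no feature table is provided. In the standard pLKO.1 design, however, the hairpin is driven by a human U6 Pol III promoter, and a separate cassette expresses the puromycin resistance gene, all within lentiviral LTRs carrying a packaging signal. The plasmid therefore acts as a transfer vector that must be co-transfected with packaging and envelope plasmids to make virus.

The associated publication concerns DEPTOR, an mTOR inhibitor overexpressed in multiple myeloma cells, which suggests this construct was used for stable MAF depletion in that context.
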