Addgene plasmid #29433: pLKO human shRNA 2 c-MAF
Depositing lab: David Sabatini. Depositing organization: Whitehead Institute for Biomedical Research. Publication: DEPTOR is an mTOR inhibitor frequently overexpressed in multiple myeloma cells and required for their survival. Peterson TR, Laplante M, Thoreen CC, Sancak Y, Kang SA, Kuehl WM, Gray NS, Sabatini DM. Cell. 2009 May 29;137(5):873-86. doi: 10.1016/j.cell.2009.03.046. Epub 2009 May 14. PubMed 19446321.
Backbone
  Vector backbone: pLKO.1
  Backbone manufacturer: Available from Addgene
  Backbone size w/o insert (bp): 7032
  Vector type: Mammalian Expression, Lentiviral, RNAi
  Selectable markers: Puromycin
Growth in bacteria
  Bacterial resistance: Ampicillin, 100 μg/mL
  Growth temperature: 37°C
  Growth strain: Stbl3
  Growth instructions: XL10 Gold Ultracompetent Cells from Stratagene or Stbl3. Grow in SOC media at 37oC
  Copy number: Unknown
Gene/Insert
  Gene/Insert name: c-MAF shRNA 2 (alt name: c-MAF)
  Species: H. sapiens (human)
  Insert size (bp): 60
  Entrez Gene: MAF (a.k.a. AYGRP, CCA4, CTRCT21, c-MAF)
  Cloning method: Restriction Enzyme; 5′ cloning site AgeI (unknown if destroyed); 3′ cloning site EcoRI (unknown if destroyed)
  Sequencing primers: 5′ LKO.1 5'
Terms and licenses: Academic/Nonprofit Terms; Industry Terms: Not Available to Industry
Depositor comments: Human c-MAF_2 shRNA: TRCN0000000257; NM_005360.x-1067s1c1 shRNA oligo sequence is - 5'-CCGGACCTGGAAGACTACTACTGGACTCGAGTCCAGTAGTAGTCTTCCAGGTTTTTT-3'
How to cite: pLKO human shRNA 2 c-MAF was a gift from David Sabatini (Addgene plasmid # 29433 ; http://n2t.net/addgene:29433 ; RRID:Addgene_29433)
